>Addgene plasmid #214821 | pPBpuro-Rac1T17N | addgene full sequence | sequence record 433018 | Addgene NGS Result
TCGCGCCGCCCGCCCCGGCTCTGACTGACCGCGTTACTCCCACAGGTGAGCGGGCGGGACGGCCCTTCTC
CTCCGGGCTGTAATTAGCGCTTGGTTTAATGACGGCTTGTTTCTTTTCTGTGGCTGCGTGAAAGCCTTGA
GGGGCTCCGGGAGGGCCCTTTGTGCGGGGGGAGCGGCTCGGGGGGTGCGTGCGTGTGTGTGTGCGTGGGG
AGCGCCGCGTGCGGCTCCGCGCTGCCCGGCGGCTGTGAGCGCTGCGGGCGCGGCGCGGGGCTTTGTGCGC
TCCGCAGTGTGCGCGAGGGGAGCGCGGCCGGGGGCGGTGCCCCGCGGTGCGGGGGGGGCTGCGAGGGGAA
CAAAGGCTGCGTGCGGGGTGTGTGCGTGGGGGGGTGAGCAGGGGGTGTGGGCGCGTCGGTCGGGCTGCAA
CCCCCCCTGCACCCCCCTCCCCGAGTTGCTGAGCACGGCCCGGCTTCGGGTGCGGGGCTCCGTACGGGGC
GTGGCGCGGGGCTCGCCGTGCCGGGCGGGGGGTGGCGGCAGGTGGGGGTGCCGGGCGGGGCGGGGCCGCC
TCGGGCCGGGGAGGGCTCGGGGGAGGGGCGCGGCGGCCCCCGGAGCGCCGGCGGCTGTCGAGGCGCGGCG
AGCCGCAGCCATTGCCTTTTATGGTAATCGTGCGAGAGGGCGCAGGGACTTCCTTTGTCCCAAATCTGTG
CGGAGCCGAAATCTGGGAGGCGCCGCCGCACCCCCTCTAGCGGGCGCGGGGCGAAGCGGTGCGGCGCCGG
CAGGAAGGAAATGGGCGGGGAGGGCCTTCGTGCGTCGCCGCGCCGCCGTCCCCTTCTCCCTCTCCAGCCT
CGGGGCTGTCCGCGGGGGGACGGCTGCCTTCGGGGGGGACGGGGCAGGGCGGGGTTCGGCTTCTGGCGTG
TGACCGGCGGCTCTAGAGCCTCTGCTAACCATGTTCATGCCTTCTTCTTTTTCCTACAGCTCCTGGGCAA
CGTGCTGGTTATTGTGCTGTCTCATCATTTTGGCAAAGAATTGGGATCCGAATTCCTCGAGGGGATGCAG
GCCATCAAGTGTGTGGTGGTGGGAGACGGAGCTGTAGGTAAAAATTGCCTACTGATCAGTTACACAACCA
ATGCATTTCCTGGAGAATATATCCCTACTGTCTTTGACAATTATTCTGCCAATGTTATGGTAGATGGAAA
ACCGGTGAATCTGGGCTTATGGGATACAGCTGGACAAGAAGATTATGACAGATTACGCCCCCTATCCTAT
CCGCAAACAGATGTGTTCTTAATTTGCTTTTCCCTTGTGAGTCCTGCATCATTTGAAAATGTCCGTGCAA
AGTGGTATCCTGAGGTGCGGCACCACTGTCCCAACACTCCCATCATCCTAGTGGGAACTAAACTTGATCT
TAGGGATGATAAAGACACGATCGAGAAACTGAAGGAGAAGAAGCTGACTCCCATCACCTATCCGCAGGGT
CTAGCCATGGCTAAGGAGATTGGTGCCGTAAAATACCTGGAGTGCTCGGCGCTCACACAGCGAGGCCTCA
AGACAGTGTTTGACGAAGCGATCCGAGCAGTCCTCTGCCCGCCTCCCGTGAAGAAGAGGAAGAGAAAATG
CCTGCTGTTGTAAGCGGCCGCTCTAGAGTCAACTAACTTAAGCTAGCAACGGTTTCCCTCTAGCGGGATC
AATTCCGCCCCCCCCCCCTAACGTTACTGGCCGAAGCCGCTTGGAATAAGGCCGGTGTGCGTTTGTCTAT
ATGTTATTTTCCACCATATTGCCGTCTTTTGGCAATGTGAGGGCCCGGAAACCTGGCCCTGTCTTCTTGA
CGAGCATTCCTAGGGGTCTTTCCCCTCTCGCCAAAGGAATGCAAGGTCTGTTGAATGTCGTGAAGGAAGC
AGTTCCTCTGGAAGCTTCTTGAAGACAAACAACGTCTGTAGCGACCCTTTGCAGGCAGCGGAACCCCCCA
CCTGGCGACAGGTGCCTCTGCGGCCAAAAGCCACGTGTATAAGATACACCTGCAAAGGCGGCACAACCCC
AGTGCCACGTTGTGAGTTGGATAGTTGTGGAAAGAGTCAAATGGCTCTCCTCAAGCGTATTCAACAAGGG
GCTGAAGGATGCCCAGAAGGTACCCCATTGTATGGGATCTGATCTGGGGCCTCGGTGCACATGCTTTACA
TGTGTTTAGTCGAGGTTAAAAAAACGTCTAGGCCCCCCGAACCACGGGGACGTGGTTTTCCTTTGAAAAA
CACGATAATACCATGACCGAGTACAAGCCCACGGTGCGCCTCGCCACCCGCGACGACGTCCCCAGGGCCG
TACGCACCCTCGCCGCCGCGTTCGCCGACTACCCCGCCACGCGCCACACCGTCGATCCGGACCGCCACAT
CGAGCGGGTCACCGAGCTGCAAGAACTCTTCCTCACGCGCGTCGGGCTCGACATCGGCAAGGTGTGGGTC
GCGGACGACGGCGCCGCGGTGGCGGTCTGGACCACGCCGGAGAGCGTCGAAGCGGGGGCGGTGTTCGCCG
AGATCGGCCCGCGCATGGCCGAGTTGAGCGGTTCCCGGCTGGCCGCGCAGCAACAGATGGAAGGCCTCCT
GGCGCCGCACCGGCCCAAGGAGCCCGCGTGGTTCCTGGCCACCGTCGGCGTCTCGCCCGACCACCAGGGC
AAGGGTCTGGGCAGCGCCGTCGTGCTCCCCGGAGTGGAGGCGGCCGAGCGCGCCGGGGTGCCCGCCTTCC
TGGAGACCTCCGCGCCCCGCAACCTCCCCTTCTACGAGCGGCTCGGCTTCACCGTCACCGCCGACGTCGA
GGTGCCCGAAGGACCGCGCACCTGGTGCATGACCCGCAAGCCCGGTGCCTGATCGATGATCTAGAGCTCG
CTGATCAGCCTCGACTGTGCCTTCTAGTTGCCAGCCATCTGTTGTTTGCCCCTCCCCCGTGCCTTCCTTG
ACCCTGGAAGGTGCCACTCCCACTGTCCTTTCCTAATAAAATGAGGAAATTGCATCGCATTGTCTGAGTA
GGTGTCATTCTATTCTGGGGGGTGGGGTGGGGCAGGACAGCAAGGGGGAGGATTGGGAAGACAATAGCAG
GCATGCTGGGGATGCGGTGGGCTCTATGGCTTCTGAGGCGGAAAGAACCTGCAGCCCAAGCTTGGCGTAA
TCATGGTCATAGCTGTTTCCTGTGTGAAATTGTTATCCGCTCACAATTCCACACAACATACGAGCCGGAA
GCATAAAGTGTAAAGCCTGGGGTGCCTAATGAGTGAGCTAACTCACATTAATTGCGTTGCGCTCACTGCC
CGCTTTCCAGTCGGGAAACCTGTCGTGCCAGCGGATCTTAAAAGTTTTGTTACTTTATAGAAGAAATTTT
GAGTTTTTGTTTTTTTTTAATAAATAAATAAACATAAATAAATTGTTTGTTGAATTTATTATTAGTATGT
AAGTGTAAATATAATAAAACTTAATATCTATTCAAATTAATAAATAAACCTCGATATACAGACCGATAAA
ACACATGCGTCAATTTTACGCATGATTATCTTTAACGTACGTCACAATATGATTATCTTTCTAGGGTTAA
TCTAGTATACGCGTTTAATTAATCCAGCTTTTGTTCCCTTTAGTGAGGGTTAATTGCGCGCTTGGCGTAA
TCATGGTCATAGCTGTTTCCTGTGTGAAATTGTTATCCGCTCACAATTCCACACAACATACGAGCCGGAA
GCATAAAGTGTAAAGCCTGGGGTGCCTAATGAGTGAGCTAACTCACATTAATTGCGTTGCGCTCACTGCC
CGCTTTCCAGTCGGGAAACCTGTCGTGCCAGCTGCATTAATGAATCGGCCAACGCGCGGGGAGAGGCGGT
TTGCGTATTGGGCGCTCTTCCGCTTCCTCGCTCACTGACTCGCTGCGCTCGGTCGTTCGGCTGCGGCGAG
CGGTATCAGCTCACTCAAAGGCGGTAATACGGTTATCCACAGAATCAGGGGATAACGCAGGAAAGAACAT
GTGAGCAAAAGGCCAGCAAAAGGCCAGGAACCGTAAAAAGGCCGCGTTGCTGGCGTTTTTCCATAGGCTC
CGCCCCCCTGACGAGCATCACAAAAATCGACGCTCAAGTCAGAGGTGGCGAAACCCGACAGGACTATAAA
GATACCAGGCGTTTCCCCCTGGAAGCTCCCTCGTGCGCTCTCCTGTTCCGACCCTGCCGCTTACCGGATA
CCTGTCCGCCTTTCTCCCTTCGGGAAGCGTGGCGCTTTCTCATAGCTCACGCTGTAGGTATCTCAGTTCG
GTGTAGGTCGTTCGCTCCAAGCTGGGCTGTGTGCACGAACCCCCCGTTCAGCCCGACCGCTGCGCCTTAT
CCGGTAACTATCGTCTTGAGTCCAACCCGGTAAGACACGACTTATCGCCACTGGCAGCAGCCACTGGTAA
CAGGATTAGCAGAGCGAGGTATGTAGGCGGTGCTACAGAGTTCTTGAAGTGGTGGCCTAACTACGGCTAC
ACTAGAAGAACAGTATTTGGTATCTGCGCTCTGCTGAAGCCAGTTACCTTCGGAAAAAGAGTTGGTAGCT
CTTGATCCGGCAAACAAACCACCGCTGGTAGCGGTGGTTTTTTTGTTTGCAAGCAGCAGATTACGCGCAG
AAAAAAAGGATCTCAAGAAGATCCTTTGATCTTTTCTACGGGGTCTGACGCTCAGTGGAACGAAAACTCA
CGTTAAGGGATTTTGGTCATGAGATTATCAAAAAGGATCTTCACCTAGATCCTTTTAAATTAAAAATGAA
GTTTTAAATCAATCTAAAGTATATATGAGTAAACTTGGTCTGACAGTTACCAATGCTTAATCAGTGAGGC
ACCTATCTCAGCGATCTGTCTATTTCGTTCATCCATAGTTGCCTGACTCCCCGTCGTGTAGATAACTACG
ATACGGGAGGGCTTACCATCTGGCCCCAGTGCTGCAATGATACCGCGAGACCCACGCTCACCGGCTCCAG
ATTTATCAGCAATAAACCAGCCAGCCGGAAGGGCCGAGCGCAGAAGTGGTCCTGCAACTTTATCCGCCTC
CATCCAGTCTATTAATTGTTGCCGGGAAGCTAGAGTAAGTAGTTCGCCAGTTAATAGTTTGCGCAACGTT
GTTGCCATTGCTACAGGCATCGTGGTGTCACGCTCGTCGTTTGGTATGGCTTCATTCAGCTCCGGTTCCC
AACGATCAAGGCGAGTTACATGATCCCCCATGTTGTGCAAAAAAGCGGTTAGCTCCTTCGGTCCTCCGAT
CGTTGTCAGAAGTAAGTTGGCCGCAGTGTTATCACTCATGGTTATGGCAGCACTGCATAATTCTCTTACT
GTCATGCCATCCGTAAGATGCTTTTCTGTGACTGGTGAGTACTCAACCAAGTCATTCTGAGAATAGTGTA
TGCGGCGACCGAGTTGCTCTTGCCCGGCGTCAATACGGGATAATACCGCGCCACATAGCAGAACTTTAAA
AGTGCTCATCATTGGAAAACGTTCTTCGGGGCGAAAACTCTCAAGGATCTTACCGCTGTTGAGATCCAGT
TCGATGTAACCCACTCGTGCACCCAACTGATCTTCAGCATCTTTTACTTTCACCAGCGTTTCTGGGTGAG
CAAAAACAGGAAGGCAAAATGCCGCAAAAAAGGGAATAAGGGCGACACGGAAATGTTGAATACTCATACT
CTTCCTTTTTCAATATTATTGAAGCATTTATCAGGGTTATTGTCTCATGAGCGGATACATATTTGAATGT
ATTTAGAAAAATAAACAAATAGGGGTTCCGCGCACATTTCCCCGAAAAGTGCCACCTAAATTGTAAGCGT
TAATATTTTGTTAAAATTCGCGTTAAATTTTTGTTAAATCAGCTCATTTTTTAACCAATAGGCCGAAATC
GGCAAAATCCCTTATAAATCAAAAGAATAGACCGAGATAGGGT
[37 nt withheld, positions 5924-5960]
AAAGAACGTGGACTCCAACGTCAAAGG
[49 nt withheld, positions 5988-6036]
T
[91 nt withheld, positions 6038-6128]
G
[124 nt withheld, positions 6130-6253]
CCCATTCGCCATTCAGGCTGCGCAACTGTTGGGAAGGGCGATCGGTGCGGGCCTCTTCGCTATTACGCCA
GCTGGCGAAAGGGGGATGTGCTGCAAGGCGATTAAGTTGGGTAACGCCAGGGTTTTCCCAGTCACGACGT
TGTAAAACGACGGCCAGTGAGCGCGCGTAATACGACTCACTATAGGGCGAATTGGGGCGCGCCATTCTAG
ATTAACCCTAGAAAGATAGTCTGCGTAAAATTGACGCATGCATTCTTGAAATATTGCTCTCTCTTTCTAA
ATAGCGCGAATCCGTCGCTGTGCATTTAGGACATCTCAGTCGCCGCTTGGAGCTCCCGTGAGGCGTGCTT
GTCAATGCGGTAAGTGTCACTGATTTTGAACTATAACGACCGCGTGAGTCAAAATGACGCATGATTATCT
TTTACGTGACTTTTAAGATTTAACTCATACGATAATTATATTGTTATTTCATGTTCTACTTACGTGATAA
CTTATTATATATATATTTTCTTGTTATAGATATCAACTAGAATGCTAGCATGGGCCCATCTCGACATTGA
TTATTGACTAGTTATTAATAGTAATCAATTACGGGGTCATTAGTTCATAGCCCATATATGGAGTTCCGCG
TTACATAACTTACGGTAAATGGCCCGCCTGGCTGACCGCCCAACGACCCCCGCCCATTGACGTCAATAAT
GACGTATGTTCCCATAGTAACGCCAATAGGGACTTTCCATTGACGTCAATGGGTGGAGTATTTACGGTAA
ACTGCCCACTTGGCAGTACATCAAGTGTATCATATGCCAAGTACGCCCCCTATTGACGTCAATGACGGTA
AATGGCCCGCCTGGCATTATGCCCAGTACATGACCTTATGGGACTTTCCTACTTGGCAGTACATCTACGT
ATTAGTCATCGCTATTACCATGGTCGAGGTGAGCCCCACGTTCTGCTTCACTCTCCCCATCTCCCCCCCC
TCCCCACCCCCAATTTTGTATTTATTTATTTTTTAATTATTTTGTGCAGCGATGGGGGCGGGGGGGGGGG
GGGGCGCGCGCCAGGCGGGGCGGGGCGGGGCGAGGGGCGGGGCGGGGCGAGGCGGAGAGGTGCGGCGGCA
GCCAATCAGAGCGGCGCGCTCCGAAAGTTTCCTTTTATGGCGAGGCGGCGGCGGCGGCGGCCCTATAAAA
AGCGAAGCGCGCGGCGGGCGGGAGTCGCTGCGCGCTGCCTTCGCCCCGTGCCCCGCTCCGCCGCCGCC
Features (pLannotate 1.2.2; 23 found; start..end, strand, type, name):
   1045..1623    +  CDS            Rac1: human Rac family small GTPase 1
   1689..2250    +  misc_feature   IRES: internal ribosome entry site (IRES) of the encephalomyocarditis virus (EMCV)
   2253..2852    +  CDS            PuroR: puromycin N-acetyltransferase; pac from Streptomyces alboniger; confers resistance to puromycin
   2885..3109    +  polyA_signal   bGH poly(A) signal: bovine growth hormone polyadenylation signal
   3113..3129    +  promoter       SV40 promoter (fragment): SV40 enhancer and early promoter
   3180..3196    -  protein_bind   lac operator: The lac repressor binds to the lac operator to inhibit transcription in E. coli. This inhibition can be relieved by adding lactose or isopropyl-β-D-thiogalactopyranoside (IPTG). lac repressor encoded by lacI
   3204..3234    -  promoter       lac promoter: promoter for the E. coli lac operon
   3249..3270    -  protein_bind   CAP binding site: CAP binding activates transcription in the presence of cAMP. E. coli catabolite activator protein
   3283..3322    -  CDS            lacI (fragment): lac repressor; lacI; The lac repressor binds to the lac operator to inhibit transcription in E. coli. This inhibition can be relieved by adding lactose or isopropyl-β-D-thiogalactopyranoside (IPTG).
   3607..3625    -  promoter       T3 promoter: promoter for bacteriophage T3 RNA polymerase
   3670..3686    -  protein_bind   lac operator: The lac repressor binds to the lac operator to inhibit transcription in E. coli. This inhibition can be relieved by adding lactose or isopropyl-β-D-thiogalactopyranoside (IPTG). lac repressor encoded by lacI
   3694..3724    -  promoter       lac promoter: promoter for the E. coli lac operon
   3739..3760    -  protein_bind   CAP binding site: CAP binding activates transcription in the presence of cAMP. E. coli catabolite activator protein
   3773..3865    -  CDS            lacI (fragment): lac repressor; lacI; The lac repressor binds to the lac operator to inhibit transcription in E. coli. This inhibition can be relieved by adding lactose or isopropyl-β-D-thiogalactopyranoside (IPTG).
   4048..4636    -  rep_origin     ori: high-copy-number ColE1/pMB1/pBR322/pUC origin of replication
   4807..5667    -  CDS            AmpR: β-lactamase; bla; confers resistance to ampicillin, carbenicillin, and related antibiotics
   5668..5772    -  promoter       AmpR promoter: bla
   5825..6253    -  rep_origin     f1 ori (sequence partly withheld): f1 bacteriophage origin of replication; arrow indicates direction of (+) strand synthesis
   6258..6413    -  CDS            lacZα (fragment): LacZα fragment of β-galactosidase; lacZ fragment
   6421..6439    +  promoter       T7 promoter: promoter for bacteriophage T7 RNA polymerase
   6806..7185    +  enhancer       CMV enhancer: human cytomegalovirus immediate early enhancer
   7187..7463    +  promoter       chicken β-actin promoter: No description available
   7464..969     +  intron         chimeric intron (across the origin): chimera between introns from chicken β-actin and rabbit β-globin
