[The description below was written by a language model from this plasmid's Addgene catalogue record and pLannotate feature annotations shown in this document.]
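Description:
pPBpuro-Rac1T17N is a mammalian expression plasmid built on the pPB backbone, encoding a dominant-negative form of the small GTPase Rac1. The insert, annotated as human Rac1 and carrying the T17N substitution indicated by the construct name, was cloned between XhoI and NotI sites. It sits downstream of a CAG promoter, which the feature table resolves into its three parts: the CMV immediate-early enhancer, the chicken β-actin promoter and a chimeric β-actin/β-globin intron. Together these give strong, broadly active transcription in mammalian cells. An EMCV IRES follows the Rac1 coding sequence and drives translation of puromycin N-acetyltransferase from the same transcript, which ends at a bovine growth hormone polyadenylation signal. Because both proteins come from one bicistronic mRNA, puromycin selection enriches for cells that also express the Rac1 mutant.

For propagation in E. coli the plasmid carries a high-copy ColE1/pUC-type origin and an ampicillin resistance gene. It also retains cloning-vector remnants, including an f1 origin, T7 and T3 promoters, and lac promoter/operator and lacZα fragments, which play no evident part in the mammalian cassette. The pPB name suggests a piggyBac transposon vector meant for transposase-mediated genomic integration, but no transposon terminal repeats are annotated in the feature table, so the record does not confirm this. The sequenced record is slightly shorter than the catalogued total size (7,511 versus 7,562 bp). The stated purpose is simply to encode dominant-negative Rac1. The associated publication concerns a Ras-Rab5-Rac1 signalling loop in collective cell migration, consistent with use of this construct to inhibit endogenous Rac1 activity in cultured cells.
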