Addgene plasmid #214821: pPBpuro-Rac1T17N
Purpose: Encoding dominant negative Rac1
Depositing lab: Michiyuki Matsuda. Depositing organization: Kyoto University, Graduate School of Biostudies. Publication: Front-biased activation of Ras-Rab5-Rac1 loop coordinates collective cell migration. Jikko Y, Deguchi E, Matsuda K, Hino N, Tsukiji S, Matsuda M, Terai K. J Cell Sci. 2025 Jul 16:jcs.263779. doi: 10.1242/jcs.263779. PubMed 40667649.
Backbone
  Vector backbone: pPB
  Backbone size w/o insert (bp): 6926
  Total vector size (bp): 7562
  Vector type: Mammalian Expression
  Selectable markers: Puromycin
Growth in bacteria
  Bacterial resistance: Ampicillin, 100 μg/mL
  Growth temperature: 37°C
  Growth strain: NEB Stable
  Copy number: Unknown
Gene/Insert
  Gene/Insert name: Dominant negative Rac1
  Insert size (bp): 636
  Promoter: CAG promoter
  Cloning method: Restriction Enzyme; 5′ cloning site XhoI (not destroyed); 3′ cloning site NotI (not destroyed)
  Sequencing primers: 5′ none; 3′ none
Terms and licenses: Academic/Nonprofit Terms; Industry Terms: Not Available to Industry
How to cite: pPBpuro-Rac1T17N was a gift from Michiyuki Matsuda (Addgene plasmid # 214821 ; http://n2t.net/addgene:214821 ; RRID:Addgene_214821)
